>Addgene plasmid #123387 | TRAV13-2 | addgene full sequence | sequence record 244995 | Addgene NGS Result
TCGCGCGTTTCGGTGATGACGGTGAAAACCTCTGACACATGCAGCTCCCGGAGACGGTCACAGCTTGTCT
GTAAGCGGATGCCGGGAGCAGACAAGCCCGTCAGGGCGCGTCAGCGGGTGTTGGCGGGTGTCGGGGCTGG
CTTAACTATGCGGCATCAGAGCAGATTGTACTGAGAGTGCACCATATGCGGTGTGAAATACCGCACAGAT
GCGTAAGGAGAAAATACCGCATCAGGCGCCATTCGCCATTCAGGCTGCGCAACTGTTGGGAAGGGCGATC
GGTGCGGGCCTCTTCGCTATTACGCCAGCTGGCGAAAGGGGGATGTGCTGCAAGGCGATTAAGTTGGGTA
ACGCCAGGGTTTTCCCAGTCACGACGTTGTAAAACGACGGCCAGAGAATTCGAGCTCGGTACCTCGCGAA
TACATCTAGATGGTCTCTACCTGAACAAGGTGTTCCCACCCGAGGTCGCTGTGTTTGAGCCATCAGAAGC
AGAGATCTCCCACACCCAAAAGGCCACACTGGTGTGCCTGGCCACAGGCTTCTTCCCCGACCACGTGGAG
CTGAGCTGGTGGGTGAATGGGAAGGAGGTGCACAGTGGGGTCAGCACGGACCCGCAGCCCCTCAAGGAGC
AGCCCGCCCTCAATGACTCCAGATACTGCCTGAGCAGCCGCCTGAGGGTTTCGGCCACCTTCTGGCAGAA
CCCCCGCAACCACTTCCGCTGTCAAGTCCAGTTCTACGGGCTCTCGGAGAATGACGAGTGGACCCAGGAT
AGGGCCAAACCCGTCACCCAGATCGTCAGCGCCGAGGCCTGGGGTAGAGCAGACTGTGGCTTTACCTCGG
TGTCCTACCAGCAAGGGGTCCTGTCTGCCACCATCCTCTATGAGATCCTGCTAGGGAAGGCCACCCTGTA
TGCTGTGCTGGTCAGCGCCCTTGTGTTGATGGCCATGGTCAAGAGAAAGGATTTCAGGAGGAGGAGGAGC
GGCAGTGGAGTGAAACAGACTTTGAATTTTGACCTTCTCAAGTTGGCGGGAGACGTGGAGTCCAACCCAG
GGCCCATGGCAGGCATTCGAGCTTTATTTATGTACTTGTGGCTGCAGCTGGACTGGGTGAGCAGAGGAGA
GAGTGTGGGGCTGCATCTTCCTACCCTGAGTGTCCAGGAGGGTGACAACTCTATTATCAACTGTGCTTAT
TCAAACAGCGCCTCAGACTACTTCATTTGGTACAAGCAAGAATCTGGAAAAGGTCCTCAATTCATTATAG
ACATTCGTTCAAATATGGACAAAAGGCAAGGCCAAAGAGTCACCGTTTTATTGAATAAGACAGTGAAACA
TCTCTCTCTGCAAATTGCAGCTACTCAACCTGGAGACTCAGCTGTCTACTGAGACCATCGGATCCCGGGC
CCGTCGACTGCAGAGGCCTGCATGCAAGCTTGGTGTAATCATGGTCATAGCTGTTTCCTGTGTGAAATTG
TTATCCGCTCACAATTCCACACAACATACGAGCCGGAAGCATAAAGTGTAAAGCCTGGGGTGCCTAATGA
GTGAGCTAACTCACATTAATTGCGTTGCGCTCACTGCCCGCTTTCCAGTCGGGAAACCTGTCGTGCCAGC
TGCATTAATGAATCGGCCAACGCGCGGGGAGAGGCGGTTTGCGTATTGGGCGCTCTTCCGCTTCCTCGCT
CACTGACTCGCTGCGCTCGGTCGTTCGGCTGCGGCGAGCGGTATCAGCTCACTCAAAGGCGGTAATACGG
TTATCCACAGAATCAGGGGATAACGCAGGAAAGAACATGTGAGCAAAAGGCCAGCAAAAGGCCAGGAACC
GTAAAAAGGCCGCGTTGCTGGCGTTTTTCCATAGGCTCCGCCCCCCTGACGAGCATCACAAAAATCGACG
CTCAAGTCAGAGGTGGCGAAACCCGACAGGACTATAAAGATACCAGGCGTTTCCCCCTGGAAGCTCCCTC
GTGCGCTCTCCTGTTCCGACCCTGCCGCTTACCGGATACCTGTCCGCCTTTCTCCCTTCGGGAAGCGTGG
CGCTTTCTCATAGCTCACGCTGTAGGTATCTCAGTTCGGTGTAGGTCGTTCGCTCCAAGCTGGGCTGTGT
GCACGAACCCCCCGTTCAGCCCGACCGCTGCGCCTTATCCGGTAACTATCGTCTTGAGTCCAACCCGGTA
AGACACGACTTATCGCCACTGGCAGCAGCCACTGGTAACAGGATTAGCAGAGCGAGGTATGTAGGCGGTG
CTACAGAGTTCTTGAAGTGGTGGCCTAACTACGGCTACACTAGAAGAACAGTATTTGGTATCTGCGCTCT
GCTGAAGCCAGTTACCTTCGGAAAAAGAGTTGGTAGCTCTTGATCCGGCAAACAAACCACCGCTGGTAGC
GGTGGTTTTTTTGTTTGCAAGCAGCAGATTACGCGCAGAAAAAAAGGATCTCAAGAAGATCCTTTGATCT
TTTCTACGGGGTCTGACGCTCAGTGGAACGAAAACTCACGTTAAGGGATTTTGGTCATGAGATTATCAAA
AAGGATCTTCACCTAGATCCTTTTAAATTAAAAATGAAGTTTTAAATCAAGCCCAATCTGAATAATGTTA
CAACCAATTAACCAATTCTGATTAGAAAAACTCATCGAGCATCAAATGAAACTGCAATTTATTCATATCA
GGATTATCAATACCATATTTTTGAAAAAGCCGTTTCTGTAATGAAGGAGAAAACTCACCGAGGCAGTTCC
ATAGGATGGCAAGATCCTGGTATCGGTCTGCGATTCCGACTCGTCCAACATCAATACAACCTATTAATTT
CCCCTCGTCAAAAATAAGGTTATCAAGTGAGAAATCACCATGAGTGACGACTGAATCCGGTGAGAATGGC
AAAAGTTTATGCATTTCTTTCCAGACTTGTTCAACAGGCCAGCCATTACGCTCGTCATCAAAATCACTCG
CATCAACCAAACCGTTATTCATTCGTGATTGCGCCTGAGCGAGACGAAATACGCGATCGCTGTTAAAAGG
ACAATTACAAACAGGAATCGAATGCAACCGGCGCAGGAACACTGCCAGCGCATCAACAATATTTTCACCT
GAATCAGGATATTCTTCTAATACCTGGAATGCTGTTTTTCCGGGGATCGCAGTGGTGAGTAACCATGCAT
CATCAGGAGTACGGATAAAATGCTTGATGGTCGGAAGAGGCATAAATTCCGTCAGCCAGTTTAGTCTGAC
CATCTCATCTGTAACATCATTGGCAACGCTACCTTTGCCATGTTTCAGAAACAACTCTGGCGCATCGGGC
TTCCCATACAAGCGATAGATTGTCGCACCTGATTGCCCGACATTATCGCGAGCCCATTTATACCCATATA
AATCAGCATCCATGTTGGAATTTAATCGCGGCCTCGACGTTTCCCGTTGAATATGGCTCATAACACCCCT
TGTATTACTGTTTATGTAAGCAGACAGTTTTATTGTTCATGATGATATATTTTTATCTTGTGCAATGTAA
CATCAGAGATTTTGAGACACGGGCCAGAGCTGCA
Features (pLannotate 1.2.2; 12 found; start..end, strand, type, name):
    137..236     +  misc_feature   bom (fragment): basis of mobility region from pBR322
    242..399     -  CDS            lacZα (fragment): LacZα fragment of β-galactosidase; lacZ fragment
    441..965     +  CDS            TRBC1: TRBC1_HUMAN - Experimental evidence at protein level: Swiss-Prot protein existence level 1. Constant region of T cell receptor (TR) beta chain (PubMed:24600447). Alpha-beta T cell receptors are antigen specific receptors which are essential to the immune response and are present on the cell surface of T lymphocytes. Recognize peptide-major histocompatibility (MH) (pMH) complexes that are displayed by antigen presenting cells (APC), a prerequisite for efficient T cell adaptive immunity against pathogens (PubMed:25493333). Binding of alpha-beta TR to pMH complex initiates TR-CD3 clustering on th
    990..1055    +  CDS            F2A: 2A peptide from foot-and-mouth disease virus polyprotein Eukaryotic ribosomes fail to insert a peptide bond between the Gly and Pro residues, yielding separate polypeptides.
   1086..1379    +  CDS            TRAV29DV5 (fragment): TVA29_HUMAN - Experimental evidence at protein level: Swiss-Prot protein existence level 1. V region of the variable domain of T cell receptor (TR) alpha chain that participates in the antigen recognition (PubMed:24600447). Alpha-beta T cell receptors are antigen specific receptors which are essential to the immune response and are present on the cell surface of T lymphocytes. Recognize peptide-major histocompatibility (MH) (pMH) complexes that are displayed by antigen presenting cells (APC), a prerequisite for efficient T cell adaptive immunity against pathogens (PubMed:25493333). Binding of
   1468..1484    -  protein_bind   lac operator: The lac repressor binds to the lac operator to inhibit transcription in E. coli. This inhibition can be relieved by adding lactose or isopropyl-β-D-thiogalactopyranoside (IPTG). lac repressor encoded by lacI
   1492..1522    -  promoter       lac promoter: promoter for the E. coli lac operon
   1537..1558    -  protein_bind   CAP binding site: CAP binding activates transcription in the presence of cAMP. E. coli catabolite activator protein
   1571..1663    -  CDS            lacI (fragment): lac repressor; lacI; The lac repressor binds to the lac operator to inhibit transcription in E. coli. This inhibition can be relieved by adding lactose or isopropyl-β-D-thiogalactopyranoside (IPTG).
   1846..2434    -  rep_origin     ori: high-copy-number ColE1/pMB1/pBR322/pUC origin of replication
   2612..3421    -  CDS            KanR: aminoglycoside phosphotransferase; aph(3')-Ia; confers resistance to kanamycin in bacteria or G418 (Geneticin®) in eukaryotes
   3528..35      +  CDS            rop (fragment) (across the origin): Rop protein, which maintains plasmids at low copy number; rop
