[The description below was written by a language model from this plasmid's Addgene catalogue record and pLannotate feature annotations shown in this document.]
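Description:
TRAV13-2 is a small (about 3.5 kb) bacterial cloning plasmid built on the pUC57-kanamycin backbone and serves as one module in a library of parts for assembling human T-cell receptor (TCR) expression constructs. It is maintained in E. coli at high copy through the ColE1/pUC-type origin and is selected with kanamycin via the aph(3')-Ia resistance gene. The remaining backbone annotations (lacZα fragment, lac promoter, operator and CAP site, and short fragments of lacI, rop and bom) are remnants of the pUC-style cloning region. Although the vector type is listed as bacterial expression, nothing in the record suggests that the insert is meant to be expressed in bacteria.

The catalogued insert is the wild-type human TCR alpha variable gene segment TRAV13-2. The feature table shows that this segment sits within a larger cassette on one strand: a TCR beta constant region (annotated as TRBC1), followed by an F2A ribosomal-skipping peptide from foot-and-mouth disease virus, then an alpha-chain V region. The automated annotation labels that V region as a fragment of TRAV29DV5. This is probably a partial homology match among related TRAV family members rather than the true identity, though the record itself does not resolve the discrepancy. This arrangement suggests a bridging piece for a single beta-2A-alpha open reading frame, in which the 2A element lets both chains be produced as separate polypeptides from one transcript. No eukaryotic promoter, beta variable region, CDR3/J sequence or alpha constant region is annotated, so these presumably come from other parts. The depositor notes Golden Gate as the cloning method, and the stated purpose is TCR construction, in a system for probing TCR specificity and avidity to neoantigens.
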