Addgene plasmid #123387: TRAV13-2
Purpose: construction of TCR
Depositing lab: Catherine Wu. Depositing organization: Dana-Farber Cancer Institute. Publication: A cloning and expression system to probe T-cell receptor specificity and assess functional avidity to neoantigens. Hu Z, Anandappa AJ, Sun J, Kim J, Leet DE, Bozym DJ, Chen C, Williams L, Shukla SA, Zhang W, Tabbaa D, Steelman S, Olive O, Livak KJ, Kishi H, Muraguchi A, Guleria I, Stevens J, Lane WJ, Burkhardt UE, Fritsch EF, Neuberg D, Ott PA, Keskin DB, Hacohen N, Wu CJ. Blood. 2018 Nov 1;132(18):1911-1921. doi: 10.1182/blood-2018-04-843763. Epub 2018 Aug 27. PubMed 30150207.
Backbone
  Vector backbone: pUC57-kanamycin
  Vector type: Bacterial Expression
Growth in bacteria
  Bacterial resistance: Kanamycin, 50 μg/mL
  Growth temperature: 37°C
  Growth strain: DH5alpha
  Copy number: High Copy
Gene/Insert
  Gene/Insert name: TRAV13-2
  Species: H. sapiens (human)
  Mutation: WT
  Entrez Gene: TRAV13-2 (a.k.a. TCRAV13S2, TCRAV8S2, TRAV132)
  Cloning method: Unknown
Terms and licenses: Academic/Nonprofit Terms; Industry Terms: Not Available to Industry
Depositor comments: Cloning Method: Golden Gate.
How to cite: TRAV13-2 was a gift from Catherine Wu (Addgene plasmid # 123387 ; http://n2t.net/addgene:123387 ; RRID:Addgene_123387)
